Addgene plasmid #49286: pGGEV_6_Linker
Purpose: (Empty Backbone) Golden Gate entry vector at position 6, small linker insert
Depositing lab: Joachim Wittbrodt. Depositing organization: Universitaet Heidelberg. Publication: Golden GATEway cloning--a combinatorial approach to generate fusion and recombination constructs. Kirchmaier S, Lust K, Wittbrodt J. PLoS One. 2013 Oct 7;8(10):e76117. doi: 10.1371/journal.pone.0076117. PubMed 24116091.
Backbone
  Vector backbone: pBluescript
  Backbone manufacturer: Stratagene
  Vector type: cloning vector
Growth in bacteria
  Bacterial resistance: Ampicillin, 100 μg/mL
  Growth temperature: 37°C
  Growth strain: DH5alpha
  Copy number: High Copy
Gene/Insert
  Gene/Insert name: None
Terms and licenses: Academic/Nonprofit Terms; Industry Terms: Not Available to Industry
How to cite: pGGEV_6_Linker was a gift from Joachim Wittbrodt (Addgene plasmid # 49286 ; http://n2t.net/addgene:49286 ; RRID:Addgene_49286)
