[The description below was written by a language model from this plasmid's Addgene catalogue record and pLannotate feature annotations shown in this document.]
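Description:
pGGEV_6_Linker is a Golden Gate entry vector built on the pBluescript backbone. It belongs to the Golden GATEway cloning system, a combinatorial scheme for assembling fusion and recombination constructs from ordered modules. It is catalogued as an empty backbone occupying position 6 of the assembly series and carries only a small linker rather than a functional gene. This suggests it serves as a placeholder when no dedicated element is wanted at that position, although the record does not say so explicitly. The plasmid is a bacterial cloning vector of about 3.9 kb, maintained at high copy through the ColE1/pUC-type origin and selected with ampicillin through the β-lactamase gene and its native promoter. An f1 phage origin from pBluescript is also present and would allow single-stranded DNA production with helper phage.

The automated annotation does not fully match the description of a "small linker". Between remnants of the pBluescript lacZα and multiple cloning site, it detects a fragment of the simian CMV IE94 enhancer/promoter, an SP6 promoter, a rabbit β-globin intron followed by a short β-globin coding fragment, and an SV40 polyadenylation signal in reverse orientation. These elements resemble parts of a vertebrate expression or in vitro transcription cassette, but the catalogue entry does not explain their role. It is therefore unclear whether they are the exchangeable region, a stuffer, or inherited backbone sequence. The type IIS restriction sites and position-specific overhangs that would define the Golden Gate module are not annotated in the feature table, nor is the linker itself.
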