Features (pLannotate 1.2.2; 12 found; start..end, strand, type, name):
      1..456     -  rep_origin     f1 ori (sequence partly withheld): f1 bacteriophage origin of replication; arrow indicates direction of (+) strand synthesis
    461..527     -  CDS            lacZα (fragment): LacZα fragment of β-galactosidase; lacZ fragment
    528..936     +  promoter       CMV IE94 promoter (fragment): enhancer/promoter region of simian cytomegalovirus major immediate early transcription unit IE94
    971..989     +  promoter       SP6 promoter: promoter for bacteriophage SP6 RNA polymerase
   1086..1658    +  intron         β-globin intron: intron from rabbit β-globin gene
   1656..1721    +  CDS            HBB (fragment): HBB_LEPEU - Experimental evidence at protein level: Swiss-Prot protein existence level 1. Involved in oxygen transport from the lung to the various peripheral tissues. From Lepus europaeus (European hare).
   1731..1865    -  polyA_signal   SV40 poly(A) signal: SV40 polyadenylation signal
   1932..1951    +  misc_feature   MCS (fragment): pBluescript multiple cloning site
   1952..2005    -  CDS            lacI (fragment): lac repressor; lacI; The lac repressor binds to the lac operator to inhibit transcription in E. coli. This inhibition can be relieved by adding lactose or isopropyl-β-D-thiogalactopyranoside (IPTG).
   2188..2776    -  rep_origin     ori: high-copy-number ColE1/pMB1/pBR322/pUC origin of replication
   2947..3807    -  CDS            AmpR: β-lactamase; bla; confers resistance to ampicillin, carbenicillin, and related antibiotics
   3808..3912    -  promoter       AmpR promoter: bla
>Addgene plasmid #49286 | pGGEV_6_Linker | depositor full sequence | sequence record 72918 | Full Sequence
AAATTGTAAACGTTAATATTTTGTTAAAATTCGCGTTAAATTTTTGTTAAATCAGCTCATTTTTTAACCA
ATAGGCCGAAATCGGCAAAATCCCTTATAAATCAAAAGAATAGACCGAGATAGGGT
[37 nt withheld, positions 127-163]
AAAGAACGTGGACTCCAACGTCAAAGG
[49 nt withheld, positions 191-239]
T
[91 nt withheld, positions 241-331]
G
[124 nt withheld, positions 333-456]
CCCATTCGCCATTCAGGCTACGCAACTGTTGGGAAGGGCGATCGGTGCGGGCCTCTTCGCTATTACGCCA
GGGCGCCTCCCCCATTGACGTCAATTACGGTAAATGGCCCGCCTGGCTCAATGCCCATTGACGTCAATAG
GACCACCCACCATTGACGTCAATGGGATGGCTCATTGCCCATTCATATCCGTTCTCACGCCCCCTATTGA
CGTCAATGACGGTAAATGGCCCACTTGGCAGTACATCAATATCTATTAATAGTAACTTGGCAAGTACATT
ACTATTGGAAGTACGCCAGGGTACATTGGCAGTACTCCCATTGACGTCAATGGCGGTAAATGGCCCGCGA
TGGCTGCCAAGTACATCCCCATTGACGTCAATGGGGAGGGGCAATGACGCAAATGGGCGTTCCATTGACG
TAAATGGGCGGTAGGCGTGCCTAATGGGAGGTCTATATAAGCAATGCTCGTTTAGGGAACCGCCATTCTG
CCTGGGGACGTCGGAGCAAGCTTGATTTAGGTGACACTATAGAGGTCTCATCAGGCGGATCCGGCGGCGG
TACCAGTTTGAGACCCTCATCCTCCCGGGTAACTAAGTAAGGATCTCGACCGATCCTGAGAACTTCAGGG
TGAGTTTGGGGACCCTTGATTGTTCTTTCTTTTTCGCTATTGTAAAATTCATGTTATATGGAGGGGGCAA
AGTTTTCAGGGTGTTGTTTAGAATGGGAAGATGTCCCTTGTATCACCATGGACCCTCATGATAATTTTGT
TTCTTTCACTTTCTACTCTGTTGACAACCATTGTCTCCTCTTATTTTCTTTTCATTTTCTGTAACTTTTT
CGTTAAACTTTAGCTTGCATTTGTAACGAATTTTTAAATTCACTTTTGTTTATTTGTCAGATTGTAAGTA
CTTTCTCTAATCACTTTTTTTTCAAGGCAATCAGGGTATATTATATTGTACTTCAGCACAGTTTTAGAGA
ACAATTGTTATAATTAAATGATAAGGTAGAATATTTCTGCATATAAATTCTGGCTGGCGTGGAAATATTC
TTATTGGTAGAAACAACTACACCCTGGTCATCATCCTGCCTTTCTCTTTATGGTTACAATGATATACACT
GTTTGAGATGAGGATAAAATACTCTGAGTCCAAACCGGGCCCCTCTGCTAACCATGTTCATGCCTTCTTC
TCTTTCCTACAGCTCCTGGGCAACGTGCTGGTTGTTGTGCTGTCTCATCATTTTGGCAAAGAATTAATTC
CTCGACGGATCGTAGATCCAGACATGATAAGATACATTGATGAGTTTGGACAAACCACAACTAGAATGCA
GTGAAAAAAATGCTTTATTTGTGAAATTTGTGATGCTATTGCTTTATTTGTAACCATTATAAGCTGCAAT
AAACAAGTTAACAACAACAATTGCATTCATTTTATGTTTCAGGTTCAGGGGGAGGTGTGGGAGGTTTTTT
AATTCGCGGCCGCTCTAGAACTAGTCTGCATTAATGAATCGGCCAACGCGCGGGGAGAGGCGGTTTGCGT
ATTGGGCGCTCTTCCGCTTCCTCGCTCACTGACTCGCTGCGCTCGGTCGTTCGGCTGCGGCGAGCGGTAT
CAGCTCACTCAAAGGCGGTAATACGGTTATCCACAGAATCAGGGGATAACGCAGGAAAGAACATGTGAGC
AAAAGGCCAGCAAAAGGCCAGGAACCGTAAAAAGGCCGCGTTGCTGGCGTTTTTCCATAGGCTCGGCCCC
CCTGACGAGCATCACAAAAATCGACGCTCAAGTCAGAGGTGGCGAAACCCGACAGGACTATAAAGATACC
AGGCGTTCCCCCCTGGAAGCTCCCTCGTGCGCTCTCCTGTTCCGACCCTGCCGCTTACCGGATACCTGTC
CGCCTTTCTCCCTTCGGGAAGCGTGGCGCTTTCTCAATGCTCACGCTGTAGGTATCTCAGTTCGGTGTAG
GTCGTTCGCTCCAAGCTGGGCTGTGTGCACGAACCCCCCGTTCAGCCCGACCGCTGCGCCTTATCCGGTA
ACTATCGTCTTGAGTCCAACCCGGTAAGACACGACTTATCGCCACTGGCAGCAGCCACTGGTAACAGGAT
TAGCAGAGCGAGGTATGTAGGCGGTGCTACAGAGTTCTTGAAGTGGTGGCCTAACTACGGCTACACTAGA
AGGACAGTATTTGGTATCTGCGCTCTGCTGAAGCCAGTTACCTTCGGAAAAAGAGTTGGTAGCTCTTGAT
CCGGCAAACAAACCACCGCTGGTAGCGGTGGTTTTTTTGTTTGCAAGCAGCAGATTACGCGCAGAAAAAA
AGGATCTCAAGAAGATCCTTTGATCTTTTCTACGGGGTCTGACGCTCAGTGGAACGAAAACTCACGTTAA
GGGATTTTGGTCATGAGATTATCAAAAAGGATCTTCACCTAGATCCTTTTAAATTAAAAATGAAGTTTTA
AATCAATCTAAAGTATATATGAGTAAACTTGGTCTGACAGTTACCAATGCTTAATCAGTGAGGCACCTAT
CTCAGCGATCTGTCTATTTCGTTCATCCATAGTTGCCTGACTGCCCGTCGTGTAGATAACTACGATACGG
GAGGGCTTACCATCTGGCCCCAGTGCTGCAATGATACCGCGGGACCCACGCTCACCGGCTCCAGATTTAT
CAGCAATAAACCAGCCAGCCGGAAGGGCCGAGCGCAGAAGTGGTCCTGCAACTTTATCCGCCTCCATCCA
GTCTATTAATTGTTGCCGGGAAGCTAGAGTAAGTAGTTCGCCAGTTAATAGTTTGCGCAACGTTGTTGCC
ATTGCTACAGGCATCGTGGTGTCACGCTCGTCGTTTGGTATGGCTTCATTCAGCTCCGGTTCCCAACGAT
CAAGGCGAGTTACATGATCCCCCATGTTGTGAAAAAAAGCGGTTAGCTCCTTCGGTCCTCCGATCGTTGT
CAGAAGTAAGTTGGCCGCAGTGTTATCACTCATGCTTATGGCAGCACTGCATAATTCTCTTACTGTCATG
CCATCCGTAAGATGCTTTTCTGTGACTGGTGAGTACTCAACCAAGTCATTCTGAGAATAGTGTATGCGGC
GACCGAGTTGCTCTTGCCCGGCGTCAATACGGGATAATACCGCGCCACATAGCAGAACTTTAAAAGTGCT
CATCATTGGAAAACGTTCTTCGGGGCGAAAACTCTCAAGGATCTTACCGCTGTTGAGATCCAGTTCGATG
TAACCCACTCGTGCACCCAACTGATCTTCAGCATCTTTTACTTTCACCAGCGTTTCTGGGTGAGCAAAAA
CAGGAAGGCAAAATGCCGCAAAAAAGGGAATAAGGGCGACACGGAAATGTTGAATACTCATACTCTTCCT
TTTTCAATATTATTGAAGCATTTATCAGGGTTATTGTCTCATGAGCGGATACATATTTGAATGTATTTAG
AAAAATAAACAAATAGGGGTTCCGCGCACATTTCCCCGAAAAGTGCCACCTG
