>Addgene plasmid #49286 | pGGEV_6_Linker | addgene partial sequence | sequence record 86518 | CMV-F 5'-CGCAAATGGGCGGTAGGCGTG-3'
ATGCTCGTTTAGGGAACCGCCATTCTGCCTGGGGACGTCGGAGCAAGCTTGATTTAGGTGACACTATAGA
GGTCTCATCAGGCGGATCCGGCGGCGGTACCAGTTTGAGACCCTCATCCTCCCGGGTAACTAAGTAAGGA
TCTCGACCGATCCTGAGAACTTCAGGGTGAGTTTGGGGACCCTTGATTGTTCTTTCTTTTTCGCTATTGT
AAAATTCATGTTATATGGAGGGGGCAAAGTTTTCAGGGTGTTGTTTAGAATGGGAAGATGTCCCTTGTAT
CACCATGGACCCTCATGATAATTTTGTTTCTTTCACTTTCTACTCTGTTGACAACCATTGTCTCCTCTTA
TTTTCTTTTCATTTTCTGTAACTTTTTCGTTAAACTTTAGCTTGCATTTGTAACGAATTTTTAAATTCAC
TTTTGTTTATTTGTCAGATTGTAAGTACTTTCTCTAATCACTTTTTTTTCAAGGCAATCAGGGTATATTA
TATTGTACTTCAGCACAGTTTTAGAGAACAATTGTTATAATTAAATGATAAGGTAGAATATTTCTGCATA
TAAATTCTGGCTGGCGTGGAAATATTCTTATTGGTAGAAACAACTACACCCTGGTCATCATCCTGCCTTT
CTCTTTATGGTTACAATGATATACACTGTTTGAGATGAGGATAAAATACTCTGAGTCCAAACCGGGCCCC
TCTGCTAACCATGTTCATGCCTTCTTCTCTTTCCTACAGCTCCTGGGCAACGTGCTGGTTGTTGTGCTGT
CTCATCATTTTGGCAAAGAATTAATTCCTCGACGGATCGTAGATCCAGACATGATAAGATACATTGATGA
GTTTGGACAAACCACAACTAGAATGCAGTGAAAAAAATGCTTTATTTGTGAAATTTGTGATGCTATTGCT
TTATTTGTAACCATTATAAGCTGCAATAAACAAGTTAACAACAACAATTGCATTCATTTTATGTTTCAGG
