>Addgene plasmid #49286 | pGGEV_6_Linker | addgene partial sequence | sequence record 90417 | EBV-rev 5'-GTGGTTTGTCCAAACTCATC-3'
CGATCCGTCGAGGAATTAATTCTTTGCCAAAATGATGAGACAGCACAACAACCAGCACGTTGCCCAGGAG
CTGTAGGAAAGAGAAGAAGGCATGAACATGGTTAGCAGAGGGGCCCGGTTTGGACTCAGAGTATTTTATC
CTCATCTCAAACAGTGTATATCATTGTAACCATAAAGAGAAAGGCAGGATGATGACCAGGGTGTAGTTGT
TTCTACCAATAAGAATATTTCCACGCCAGCCAGAATTTATATGCAGAAATATTCTACCTTATCATTTAAT
TATAACAATTGTTCTCTAAAACTGTGCTGAAGTACAATATAATATACCCTGATTGCCTTGAAAAAAAAGT
GATTAGAGAAAGTACTTACAATCTGACAAATAAACAAAAGTGAATTTAAAAATTCGTTACAAATGCAAGC
TAAAGTTTAACGAAAAAGTTACAGAAAATGAAAAGAAAATAAGAGGAGACAATGGTTGTCAACAGAGTAG
AAAGTGAAAGAAACAAAATTATCATGAGGGTCCATGGTGATACAAGGGACATCTTCCCATTCTAAACAAC
ACCCTGAAAACTTTGCCCCCTCCATATAACATGAATTTTACAATAGCGAAAAAGAAAGAACAATCAAGGG
TCCCCAAACTCACCCTGAAGTTCTCAGGATCGGTCGAGATCCTTACTTAGTTACCCGGGAGGATGAGGGT
CTCAAACTGGTACCGCCGCCGGATCCGCCTGATGAGACCTCTATAGTGTCACCTAAATCAAGCTTGCTCC
GACGTCCCCAGGCAGAATGGCGGTTCCCTAAACGAGCATTGCTTATATAGACCTCCCATTAGGCACGCCT
ACCGCCCATTTACGTCAATGGAACGCCCATTTGCGTCATTGCCC
