>Addgene plasmid #49286 | pGGEV_6_Linker | addgene partial sequence | sequence record 92211 | CMV-F 5'-CGCAAATGGGCGGTAGGCGTG-3'
AGGGAACCGCCATTCTGCCTGGGGACGTCGGAGCAAGCTTGATTTAGGTGACACTATAGAGGTCTCATCA
GGCGGATCCGGCGGCGGTACCAGTTTGAGACCCTCATCCTCCCGGGTAACTAAGTAAGGATCTCGACCGA
TCCTGAGAACTTCAGGGTGAGTTTGGGGACCCTTGATTGTTCTTTCTTTTTCGCTATTGTAAAATTCATG
TTATATGGAGGGGGCAAAGTTTTCAGGGTGTTGTTTAGAATGGGAAGATGTCCCTTGTATCACCATGGAC
CCTCATGATAATTTTGTTTCTTTCACTTTCTACTCTGTTGACAACCATTGTCTCCTCTTATTTTCTTTTC
ATTTTCTGTAACTTTTTCGTTAAACTTTAGCTTGCATTTGTAACGAATTTTTAAATTCACTTTTGTTTAT
TTGTCAGATTGTAAGTACTTTCTCTAATCACTTTTTTTTCAAGGCAATCAGGGTATATTATATTGTACTT
CAGCACAGTTTTAGAGAACAATTGTTATAATTAAATGATAAGGTAGAATATTTCTGCATATAAATTCTGG
CTGGCGTGGAAATATTCTTATTGGTAGAAACAACTACACCCTGGTCATCATCCTGCCTTTCTCTTTATGG
TTACAATGATATACACTGTTTGAGATGAGGATAAAATACTCTGAGTCCAAACCGGGCCCCTCTGCTAACC
ATGTTCATGCCTTCTTCTCTTTCCTACAGCTCCTGGGCAACGTGCTGGTTGTTGTGCTGTCTCATCATTT
TGGCAAAGAATTAATTCCTCGACGGATCGTAGATCCAGACATGATAAGATACATTGATGAGTTTGGACAA
ACCACAACTAG
