>Addgene plasmid #49286 | pGGEV_6_Linker | addgene partial sequence | sequence record 92212 | EBV-rev 5'-GTGGTTTGTCCAAACTCATC-3'
ATCCGTCGAGGAATTAATTCTTTGCCAAAATGATGAGACAGCACAACAACCAGCACGTTGCCCAGGAGCT
GTAGGAAAGAGAAGAAGGCATGAACATGGTTAGCAGAGGGGCCCGGTTTGGACTCAGAGTATTTTATCCT
CATCTCAAACAGTGTATATCATTGTAACCATAAAGAGAAAGGCAGGATGATGACCAGGGTGTAGTTGTTT
CTACCAATAAGAATATTTCCACGCCAGCCAGAATTTATATGCAGAAATATTCTACCTTATCATTTAATTA
TAACAATTGTTCTCTAAAACTGTGCTGAAGTACAATATAATATACCCTGATTGCCTTGAAAAAAAAGTGA
TTAGAGAAAGTACTTACAATCTGACAAATAAACAAAAGTGAATTTAAAAATTCGTTACAAATGCAAGCTA
AAGTTTAACGAAAAAGTTACAGAAAATGAAAAGAAAATAAGAGGAGACAATGGTTGTCAACAGAGTAGAA
AGTGAAAGAAACAAAATTATCATGAGGGTCCATGGTGATACAAGGGACATCTTCCCATTCTAAACAACAC
CCTGAAAACTTTGCCCCCTCCATATAACATGAATTTTACAATAGCGAAAAAGAAAGAACAATCAAGGGTC
CCCAAACTCACCCTGAAGTTCTCAGGATCGGTCGAGATCCTTACTTAGTTACCCGGGAGGATGAGGGTCT
CAAACTGGTACCGCCGCCGGATCCGCCTGATGAGACCTCTATAGTGTCACCTAAATCAAGCTTGCTCCGA
CGTCCCCAGGCAGAATGGCGGTTCCCTAAACGAGCATTGCTTATATAGACCTCCCATTAGGCACGCCTAC
CGCCCATTTACGTCAATGGAACGCCCATTTGCGTCATTGCC
